Addgene plasmid #55940: mStrawberry-H2B-6
Purpose: Localization: Nucleus/Histones, Excitation: 574, Emission: 596
Depositing lab: Michael Davidson.
Backbone
  Vector backbone: mStrawberry
  Backbone size w/o insert (bp): 4750
  Vector type: Mammalian Expression
  Selectable markers: Neomycin (select with G418)
Growth in bacteria
  Bacterial resistance: Kanamycin, 50 μg/mL
  Growth temperature: 37°C
  Growth strain: DH5alpha
  Copy number: High Copy
Gene/Insert
  Gene/Insert name: H2B (alt names: Human Histone H2B; NM_021058.3)
  Species: H. sapiens (human)
  Mutation: D26G and V119I in H2B
  Entrez Gene: H2BC11 (a.k.a. H2B/r, H2BFR, H2BJ, HIST1H2BJ)
  Promoter: CMV
  Tag / fusion protein: mStrawberry
  Cloning method: Unknown
  Sequencing primers: 5′ CMV-F; 3′ SV40pA-R
Terms and licenses: Academic/Nonprofit Terms; Industry Terms: Not Available to Industry
Depositor comments: . Excitation = 574; Emission = 596
How to cite: mStrawberry-H2B-6 was a gift from Michael Davidson (Addgene plasmid # 55940 ; http://n2t.net/addgene:55940 ; RRID:Addgene_55940)
