[The description below was written by a language model from this plasmid's Addgene catalogue record.]
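Description:
mStrawberry-H2B-6 is a mammalian expression plasmid that produces human histone H2B fused to the red fluorescent protein mStrawberry, giving a fluorescent marker for chromatin and the nucleus. It is built on an mStrawberry vector backbone of about 4.75 kb (excluding the insert). In bacteria it is maintained as a high-copy plasmid under kanamycin selection. In mammalian cells a neomycin resistance marker permits G418 selection, for example to enrich or establish stably expressing lines. The record does not list the origin of replication or provide a feature map, so details of the backbone beyond these markers are not stated.

The insert is the human H2B coding sequence corresponding to the H2BC11 (HIST1H2BJ) gene, and the deposited version carries two amino-acid substitutions, D26G and V119I. Expression is driven by the strong constitutive CMV promoter, and the listed 3′ sequencing primer implies an SV40 polyadenylation signal downstream of the cassette. The record names mStrawberry as the fusion partner but does not explicitly state whether it sits at the N- or C-terminus of H2B, nor what the "6" in the name denotes.

Because H2B is a core nucleosome component, the fusion protein incorporates into chromatin and labels nuclei in interphase and condensed chromosomes during mitosis. The construct is therefore suited to fluorescence imaging of nuclear localization, chromatin dynamics and cell division in transfected mammalian cells, with mStrawberry excitation at 574 nm and emission at 596 nm, which allows pairing with spectrally distinct green or cyan reporters.
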