>Addgene plasmid #55940 | mStrawberry-H2B-6 | depositor partial sequence | sequence record 86844 | insert sequence
GACGTCAGATCCGCTAGCGCTACCGGACTCAGATCTCGAGCTCAAGCTTCGAATTCTGCAGTCGACGGTA
CCGCCACCATGCCAGAGCCAGCGAAGTCTGCTCCCGCCCCGAAAAAGGGCTCCAAGAAGGCGGTGACTAA
GGCGCAGAAGAAAGGCGGCAAGAAGCGCAAGCGCAGCCGCAAGGAGAGCTATTCCATCTATGTGTACAAG
GTTCTGAAGCAGGTCCACCCTGACACCGGCATTTCGTCCAAGGCCATGGGCATCATGAATTCGTTTGTGA
ACGACATTTTCGAGCGCATCGCAGGTGAGGCTTCCCGCCTGGCGCATTACAACAAGCGCTCGACCATCAC
CTCCAGGGAGATCCAGACGGCCGTGCGCCTGCTGCTGCCTGGGGAGTTGGCCAAGCACGCCGTGTCCGAG
GGTACTAAGGCCATCACCAAGTACACCAGCGCTAAGGATCCACCGGTGGCTACCATGGTGAGCAAGGGCG
AGGAGAATAACATGGCCATCATCAAGGAGTTCATGCGCTTCAAGGTGCGCATGGAGGGCTCCGTGAACGG
CCACGAGTTCGAGATCGAGGGCGAGGGCGAGGGCCGCCCCTACGAGGGCACCCAGACCGCCAAGCTGAAG
GTGACCAAGGGTGGCCCCCTGCCCTTCGCCTGGGACATCCTAACCCCCAACTTCACCTACGGCTCCAAGG
CCTACGTGAAGCACCCCGCCGACATCCCCGACTACTTGAAGCTGTCCTTCCCCGAGGGCTTCAAGTGGGA
GCGCGTGATGAACTTCGAGGACGGCGGCGTGGTGACCGTGACCCAGGACTCCTCCCTGCAGGACGGCGAG
TTCATCTACAAGGTGAAGCTGCGCGGCACCAACTTCCCCTCCGACGGCCCCGTAATGCAGAAGAAGACCA
TGGGCTGGGAGGCCTCCTCCGAGCGGATGTACCCCGAGGACGGCGCCCTGAAGGGCGAGATCAAGATGAG
GCTGAAGCTGAAGGACGGCGGCCACTACGACGCTGAGGTCAAGACCACCTACAAGGCCAAGAAGCCCGTG
CAGCTGCCCGGCGCCTACATCGTCGGCATCAAGTTGGACATCACCTCCCACAACGAGGACTACACCATCG
TGGAACTGTACGAACGCGCCGAGGGCCGCCACTCCACCGGCGGCATGGACGAGCTGTACAAGTAAGCGGC
CGCGACTCTAGATCATAATCAGCCATACCACATT
