>Addgene plasmid #55940 | mStrawberry-H2B-6 | addgene partial sequence | sequence record 138507 | CMV-F 5'-CGCAAATGGGCGGTAGGCGTG-3'
CTGGTTTAGTGAACCGTCAGATCCGCTAGCGCTACCGGACTCAGATCTCGAGCTCAAGCTTCGAATTCTG
CAGTCGACGGTACCGCCACCATGCCAGAGCCAGCGAAGTCTGCTCCCGCCCCGAAAAAGGGCTCCAAGAA
GGCGGTGACTAAGGCGCAGAAGAAAGGCGGCAAGAAGCGCAAGCGCAGCCGCAAGGAGAGCTATTCCATC
TATGTGTACAAGGTTCTGAAGCAGGTCCACCCTGACACCGGCATTTCGTCCAAGGCCATGGGCATCATGA
ATTCGTTTGTGAACGACATTTTCGAGCGCATCGCAGGTGAGGCTTCCCGCCTGGCGCATTACAACAAGCG
CTCGACCATCACCTCCAGGGAGATCCAGACGGCCGTGCGCCTGCTGCTGCCTGGGGAGTTGGCCAAGCAC
GCCGTGTCCGAGGGTACTAAGGCCATCACCAAGTACACCAGCGCTAAGGATCCACCGGTGGCTACCATGG
TGAGCAAGGGCGAGGAGAATAACATGGCCATCATCAAGGAGTTCATGCGCTTCAAGGTGCGCATGGAGGG
CTCCGTGAACGGCCACGAGTTCGAGATCGAGGGCGAGGGCGAGGGCCGCCCCTACGAGGGCACCCAGACC
GCCAAGCTGAAGGTGACCAAGGGTGGCCCCCTGCCCTTCGCCTGGGACATCCTAACCCCCAACTTCACCT
ACGGCTCCAAGGCCTACGTGAAGCACCCCGCCGACATCCCCGACTACTTGAAGCTGTCCTTCCCC
